>Addgene plasmid #178949 | TLCV2-APOBEC1-YTH | addgene full sequence | sequence record 358738 | Addgene NGS Result
TCTGCATCATGTTTAATACCATATTCAAGCGGTATTTTTCATGCAGGATCAAATTCTGGATTTGGATTTA
CAACATTTTTAAATGTTTCATCTTCAAATGCATGCTCTTCAACCTCAATAACGTTATATCCTGATTCACG
TAATATTTTTGGGGTAAATTTAGTTCCTGTTCCATTAACTGCGCTAAAAATAATTTTTAAATCTTTTTTA
GCTTCTTGCTCTTTTTTGTACGTCTCTGTTTTAGAGCTAGAAATAGCAAGTTAAAATAAGGCTAGTCCGT
TATCAACTTGAAAAAGTGGCACCGAGTCGGTGCTTTTTTGAATTCACTTTGGCCGCGAATCGATATGTCG
AGTTTACTCCCTATCAGTGATAGAGAACGTATGTCGAGTTTACTCCCTATCAGTGATAGAGAACGATGTC
GAGTTTACTCCCTATCAGTGATAGAGAACGTATGTCGAGTTTACTCCCTATCAGTGATAGAGAACGTATG
TCGAGTTTACTCCCTATCAGTGATAGAGAACGTATGTCGAGTTTATCCCTATCAGTGATAGAGAACGTAT
GTCGAGTTTACTCCCTATCAGTGATAGAGAACGTATGTCGAGGTAGGCGTGTACGGTGGGAGGCCTATAT
AAGCAGAGCTCGTTTAGTGAACCGTCAGATCGCCTGGAGAATACCGGTTCTAGAGCGCTGCCACCATGAG
CTCAGAGACTGGCCCAGTGGCTGTGGACCCCACATTGAGACGGCGGATCGAGCCCCATGAGTTTGAGGTA
TTCTTCGATCCGAGAGAGCTCCGCAAGGAGACCTGCCTGCTTTACGAAATTAATTGGGGGGGCCGGCACT
CCATTTGGCGACATACATCACAGAACACTAACAAGCACGTCGAAGTCAACTTCATCGAGAAGTTCACGAC
AGAAAGATATTTCTGTCCGAACACAAGGTGCAGCATTACCTGGTTTCTCAGCTGGAGCCCATGCGGCGAA
TGTAGTAGGGCCATCACTGAATTCCTGTCAAGGTATCCCCACGTCACTCTGTTTATTTACATCGCAAGGC
TGTACCACCACGCTGACCCCCGCAATCGACAAGGCCTGCGGGATTTGATCTCTTCAGGTGTGACTATCCA
AATTATGACTGAGCAGGAGTCAGGATACTGCTGGAGAAACTTTGTGAATTATAGCCCGAGTAATGAAGCC
CACTGGCCTAGGTATCCCCATCTGTGGGTACGACTGTACGTTCTTGAACTGTACTGCATCATACTGGGCC
TGCCTCCTTGTCTCAACATTCTGAGAAGGAAGCAGCCACAGCTGACATTCTTTACCATCGCTCTTCAGTC
TTGTCATTACCAGCGACTGCCCCCACACATTCTCTGGGCCACCGGGTTGAAAAGCGGCAGCGAGACTCCC
GGGACCTCAGAGTCCGCCACACCAGAACCCCACCCAGTGTTGGAGAAGCTTCGGTCCATTAATAACTATA
ACCCCAAAGATTTTGACTGGAATCTGAAACATGGCCGGGTTTTCATCATTAAGAGCTACTCTGAGGACGA
TATTCACCGTTCCATTAAGTATAATATTTGGTGCAGCACAGAGCATGGTAACAAGAGACTGGATGCTGCT
TATCGTTCCATGAACGGGAAAGGCCCCGTTTACTTACTTTTCAGTGTCAACGGCAGTGGACACTTCTGTG
GCGTGGCAGAAATGAAATCTGCTGTGGACTACAACACATGTGCAGGTGTGTGGTCCCAGGACAAATGGAA
GGGTCGTTTTGATGTCAGGTGGATTTTTGTGAAGGACGTTCCCAATAGCCAACTGCGACACATTCGCCTA
GAGAACAACGAGAATAAACCAGTGACCAACTCTAGGGACACTCAGGAAGTGCCTCTGGAAAAGGCTAAGC
AGGTGTTGAAAATTATAGCCAGCTACAAGCACACCACTTCCATTTTTGATGACTTCTCACACTATGAGAA
ACGCCAAGAGGAAGAAGAAAGTGTTAAAAAGGAACGTCAAGGTCGTGGGAAACTCGAGTACCCCTACGAC
GTGCCCGACTACGCCGAGGGCAGAGGAAGTCTGCTAACATGCGGTGACGTCGAGGAGAATCCTGGCCCAG
TGAGCAAGGGCGAGGAGCTGTTCACCGGGGTGGTGCCCATCCTGGTCGAGCTGGACGGCGACGTAAACGG
CCACAAGTTCAGCGTGTCCGGCGAGGGCGAGGGCGATGCCACCTACGGCAAGCTGACCCTGAAGTTCATC
TGCACCACCGGCAAGCTGCCCGTGCCCTGGCCCACCCTCGTGACCACCCTGACCTACGGCGTGCAGTGCT
TCAGCCGCTACCCCGACCACATGAAGCAGCACGACTTCTTCAAGTCCGCCATGCCCGAAGGCTACGTCCA
GGAGCGCACCATCTTCTTCAAGGACGACGGCAACTACAAGACCCGCGCCGAGGTGAAGTTCGAGGGCGAC
ACCCTGGTGAACCGCATCGAGCTGAAGGGCATCGACTTCAAGGAGGACGGCAACATCCTGGGGCACAAGC
TGGAGTACAACTACAACAGCCACAACGTCTATATCATGGCCGACAAGCAGAAGAACGGCATCAAGGTGAA
CTTCAAGATCCGCCACAACATCGAGGACGGCAGCGTGCAGCTCGCCGACCACTACCAGCAGAACACCCCC
ATCGGCGACGGCCCCGTGCTGCTGCCCGACAACCACTACCTGAGCACCCAGTCCGCCCTGAGCAAAGACC
CCAACGAGAAGCGCGATCACATGGTCCTGCTGGAGTTCGTGACCGCCGCCGGGATCACTCTCGGCATGGA
CGAGCTGTACAAGTAAGCTAGCATCCGGGCAGAGCGCACATCGCCCACAGTCCCCGAGAAGTTGGGGGGA
GGGGTCGGCAATTGATCCGGTGCCTAGAGAAGGTGGCGCGGGGTAAACTGGGAAAGTGATGTCGTGTACT
GGCTCCGCCTTTTTCCCGAGGGTGGGGGAGAACCGTATATAAGTGCAGTAGTCGCCGTGAACGTTCTTTT
TCGCAACGGGTTTGCCGCCAGAACACAGACTGCGATCGCAATGTACAGTATGACCGAGTACAAGCCCACG
GTGCGCCTCGCCACCCGCGACGACGTCCCCAGGGCCGTACGCACCCTCGCCGCCGCGTTCGCCGACTACC
CCGCCACGCGCCACACCGTCGATCCGGACCGCCACATCGAGCGGGTCACCGAGCTGCAAGAACTCTTCCT
CACGCGCGTCGGGCTCGACATCGGCAAGGTGTGGGTCGCGGACGACGGCGCCGCGGTGGCGGTCTGGACC
ACGCCGGAGAGCGTCGAAGCGGGGGCGGTGTTCGCCGAGATCGGCCCGCGCATGGCCGAGTTGAGCGGTT
CCCGGCTGGCCGCGCAGCAACAGATGGAAGGCCTCCTGGCGCCGCACCGGCCCAAGGAGCCCGCGTGGTT
CCTGGCCACCGTCGGAGTCTCGCCCGACCACCAGGGCAAGGGTCTGGGCAGCGCCGTCGTGCTCCCCGGA
GTGGAGGCGGCCGAGCGCGCCGGGGTGCCCGCCTTCCTGGAGACCTCCGCGCCCCGCAACCTCCCCTTCT
ACGAGCGGCTCGGCTTCACCGTCACCGCCGACGTCGAGGTGCCCGAAGGACCGCGCACCTGGTGCATGAC
CCGCAAGCCCGGTGCCGGTTCCGGCGCAACAAACTTCTCTCTGCTGAAACAAGCCGGAGATGTCGAAGAG
AATCCTGGACCGATGTCTAGACTGGACAAGAGCAAAGTCATAAACGGAGCTCTGGAATTACTCAATGGTG
TCGGTATCGAAGGCCTGACGACAAGGAAACTCGCTCAAAAGCTGGGAGTTGAGCAGCCTACCCTGTACTG
GCACGTGAAGAACAAGCGGGCCCTGCTCGATGCCCTGCCAATCGAGATGCTGGACAGGCATCATACCCAC
TTCTGCCCCCTGGAAGGCGAGTCATGGCAAGACTTTCTGCGGAACAACGCCAAGTCATACCGCTGTGCTC
TCCTCTCACATCGCGACGGGGCTAAAGTGCATCTCGGCACCCGCCCAACAGAGAAACAGTACGAAACCCT
GGAAAATCAGCTCGCGTTCCTGTGTCAGCAAGGCTTCTCCCTGGAGAACGCACTGTACGCTCTGTCCGCC
GTGGGCCACTTTACACTGGGCTGCGTATTGGAGGAACAGGAGCATCAAGTAGCAAAAGAGGAAAGAGAGA
CACCTACCACCGATTCTATGCCCCCACTTCTGAGACAAGCAATTGAGCTGTTCGACCGGCAGGGAGCCGA
ACCTGCCTTCCTTTTCGGCCTGGAACTAATCATATGTGGCCTGGAGAAACAGCTAAAGTGCGAAAGCGGC
GGGCCGACCGACGCCCTTGACGATTTTGACTTAGACATGCTCCCAGCCGATGCCCTTGACGACTTTGACC
TTGATATGCTGCCTGCTGACGCTCTTGACGATTTTGACCTTGACATGCTCCCCGGGTAACTCGAGCGCGT
TAAGTCGACAATCAACCTCTGGATTACAAAATTTGTGAAAGATTGACTGGTATTCTTAACTATGTTGCTC
CTTTTACGCTATGTGGATACGCTGCTTTAATGCCTTTGTATCATGCTATTGCTTCCCGTATGGCTTTCAT
TTTCTCCTCCTTGTATAAATCCTGGTTGCTGTCTCTTTATGAGGAGTTGTGGCCCGTTGTCAGGCAACGT
GGCGTGGTGTGCACTGTGTTTGCTGACGCAACCCCCACTGGTTGGGGCATTGCCACCACCTGTCAGCTCC
TTTCCGGGACTTTCGCTTTCCCCCTCCCTATTGCCACGGCGGAACTCATCGCCGCCTGCCTTGCCCGCTG
CTGGACAGGGGCTCGGCTGTTGGGCACTGACAATTCCGTGGTGTTGTCGGGGAAATCATCGTCCTTTCCT
TGGCTGCTCGCCTGTGTTGCCACCTGGATTCTGCGCGGGACGTCCTTCTGCTACGTCCCTTCGGCCCTCA
ATCCAGCGGACCTTCCTTCCCGCGGCCTGCTGCCGGCTCTGCGGCCTCTTCCGCGTCTTCGCCTTCGCCC
TCAGACGAGTCGGATCTCCCTTTGGGCCGCCTCCCCGCGTCGACTTTAAGACCAATGACTTACAAGGCAG
CTGTAGATCTTAGCCACTTTTTAAAAGAAAAGGGGGGACTGGAAGGGCTAATTCACTCCCAACGAAGACA
AGATCTGCTTTTTGCTTGTACTGGGTCTCTCTGGTTAGACCAGATCTGAGCCTGGGAGCTCTCTGGCTAA
CTAGGGAACCCACTGCTTAAGCCTCAATAAAGCTTGCCTTGAGTGCTTCAAGTAGTGTGTGCCCGTCTGT
TGTGTGACTCTGGTAACTAGAGATCCCTCAGACCCTTTTAGTCAGTGTGGAAAATCTCTAGCAGGGCCCG
TTTAAACCCGCTGATCAGCCTCGACTGTGCCTTCTAGTTGCCAGCCATCTGTTGTTTGCCCCTCCCCCGT
GCCTTCCTTGACCCTGGAAGGTGCCACTCCCACTGTCCTTTCCTAATAAAATGAGGAAATTGCATCGCAT
TGTCTGAGTAGGTGTCATTCTATTCTGGGGGGTGGGGTGGGGCAGGACAGCAAGGGGGAGGATTGGGAAG
ACAATAGCAGGCATGCTGGGGATGCGGTGGGCTCTATGGCTTCTGAGGCGGAAAGAACCAGCTGGGGCTC
TAGGGGGTATCCCC
[124 nt withheld, positions 5685-5808]
C
[91 nt withheld, positions 5810-5900]
A
[49 nt withheld, positions 5902-5950]
CCTTTGACGTTGGAGTCCACGTTCTTT
[37 nt withheld, positions 5978-6014]
ACCCTATCTCGGTCTATTCTTTTGATTTATAAGGGATTTTGCCGATTTCGGCCTATTGGTTAAAAAATGA
GCTGATTTAACAAAAATTTAACGCGAATTAATTCTGTGGAATGTGTGTCAGTTAGGGTGTGGAAAGTCCC
CAGGCTCCCCAGCAGGCAGAAGTATGCAAAGCATGCATCTCAATTAGTCAGCAACCAGGTGTGGAAAGTC
CCCAGGCTCCCCAGCAGGCAGAAGTATGCAAAGCATGCATCTCAATTAGTCAGCAACCATAGTCCCGCCC
CTAACTCCGCCCATCCCGCCCCTAACTCCGCCCAGTTCCGCCCATTCTCCGCCCCATGGCTGACTAATTT
TTTTTATTTATGCAGAGGCCGAGGCCGCCTCTGCCTCTGAGCTATTCCAGAAGTAGTGAGGAGGCTTTTT
TGGAGGCCTAGGCTTTTGCAAAAAGCTCCCGGGAGCTTGTATATCCATTTTCGGATCTGATCAGCACGTG
TTGACAATTAATCATCGGCATAGTATATCGGCATAGTATAATACGACAAGGTGAGGAACTAAACCATGGC
CAAGTTGACCAGTGCCGTTCCGGTGCTCACCGCGCGCGACGTCGCCGGAGCGGTCGAGTTCTGGACCGAC
CGGCTCGGGTTCTCCCGGGACTTCGTGGAGGACGACTTCGCCGGTGTGGTCCGGGACGACGTGACCCTGT
TCATCAGCGCGGTCCAGGACCAGGTGGTGCCGGACAACACCCTGGCCTGGGTGTGGGTGCGCGGCCTGGA
CGAGCTGTACGCCGAGTGGTCGGAGGTCGTGTCCACGAACTTCCGGGACGCCTCCGGGCCGGCCATGACC
GAGATCGGCGAGCAGCCGTGGGGGCGGGAGTTCGCCCTGCGCGACCCGGCCGGCAACTGCGTGCACTTCG
TGGCCGAGGAGCAGGACTGACACGTGCTACGAGATTTCGATTCCACCGCCGCCTTCTATGAAAGGTTGGG
CTTCGGAATCGTTTTCCGGGACGCCGGCTGGATGATCCTCCAGCGCGGGGATCTCATGCTGGAGTTCTTC
GCCCACCCCAACTTGTTTATTGCAGCTTATAATGGTTACAAATAAAGCAATAGCATCACAAATTTCACAA
ATAAAGCATTTTTTTCACTGCATTCTAGTTGTGGTTTGTCCAAACTCATCAATGTATCTTATCATGTCTG
TATACCGTCGACCTCTAGCTAGAGCTTGGCGTAATCATGGTCATAGCTGTTTCCTGTGTGAAATTGTTAT
CCGCTCACAATTCCACACAACATACGAGCCGGAAGCATAAAGTGTAAAGCCTGGGGTGCCTAATGAGTGA
GCTAACTCACATTAATTGCGTTGCGCTCACTGCCCGCTTTCCAGTCGGGAAACCTGTCGTGCCAGCTGCA
TTAATGAATCGGCCAACGCGCGGGGAGAGGCGGTTTGCGTATTGGGCGCTCTTCCGCTTCCTCGCTCACT
GACTCGCTGCGCTCGGTCGTTCGGCTGCGGCGAGCGGTATCAGCTCACTCAAAGGCGGTAATACGGTTAT
CCACAGAATCAGGGGATAACGCAGGAAAGAACATGTGAGCAAAAGGCCAGCAAAAGGCCAGGAACCGTAA
AAAGGCCGCGTTGCTGGCGTTTTTCCATAGGCTCCGCCCCCCTGACGAGCATCACAAAAATCGACGCTCA
AGTCAGAGGTGGCGAAACCCGACAGGACTATAAAGATACCAGGCGTTTCCCCCTGGAAGCTCCCTCGTGC
GCTCTCCTGTTCCGACCCTGCCGCTTACCGGATACCTGTCCGCCTTTCTCCCTTCGGGAAGCGTGGCGCT
TTCTCATAGCTCACGCTGTAGGTATCTCAGTTCGGTGTAGGTCGTTCGCTCCAAGCTGGGCTGTGTGCAC
GAACCCCCCGTTCAGCCCGACCGCTGCGCCTTATCCGGTAACTATCGTCTTGAGTCCAACCCGGTAAGAC
ACGACTTATCGCCACTGGCAGCAGCCACTGGTAACAGGATTAGCAGAGCGAGGTATGTAGGCGGTGCTAC
AGAGTTCTTGAAGTGGTGGCCTAACTACGGCTACACTAGAAGAACAGTATTTGGTATCTGCGCTCTGCTG
AAGCCAGTTACCTTCGGAAAAAGAGTTGGTAGCTCTTGATCCGGCAAACAAACCACCGCTGGTAGCGGTG
GTTTTTTTGTTTGCAAGCAGCAGATTACGCGCAGAAAAAAAGGATCTCAAGAAGATCCTTTGATCTTTTC
TACGGGGTCTGACGCTCAGTGGAACGAAAACTCACGTTAAGGGATTTTGGTCATGAGATTATCAAAAAGG
ATCTTCACCTAGATCCTTTTAAATTAAAAATGAAGTTTTAAATCAATCTAAAGTATATATGAGTAAACTT
GGTCTGACAGTTACCAATGCTTAATCAGTGAGGCACCTATCTCAGCGATCTGTCTATTTCGTTCATCCAT
AGTTGCCTGACTCCCCGTCGTGTAGATAACTACGATACGGGAGGGCTTACCATCTGGCCCCAGTGCTGCA
ATGATACCGCGAGACCCACGCTCACCGGCTCCAGATTTATCAGCAATAAACCAGCCAGCCGGAAGGGCCG
AGCGCAGAAGTGGTCCTGCAACTTTATCCGCCTCCATCCAGTCTATTAATTGTTGCCGGGAAGCTAGAGT
AAGTAGTTCGCCAGTTAATAGTTTGCGCAACGTTGTTGCCATTGCTACAGGCATCGTGGTGTCACGCTCG
TCGTTTGGTATGGCTTCATTCAGCTCCGGTTCCCAACGATCAAGGCGAGTTACATGATCCCCCATGTTGT
GCAAAAAAGCGGTTAGCTCCTTCGGTCCTCCGATCGTTGTCAGAAGTAAGTTGGCCGCAGTGTTATCACT
CATGGTTATGGCAGCACTGCATAATTCTCTTACTGTCATGCCATCCGTAAGATGCTTTTCTGTGACTGGT
GAGTACTCAACCAAGTCATTCTGAGAATAGTGTATGCGGCGACCGAGTTGCTCTTGCCCGGCGTCAATAC
GGGATAATACCGCGCCACATAGCAGAACTTTAAAAGTGCTCATCATTGGAAAACGTTCTTCGGGGCGAAA
ACTCTCAAGGATCTTACCGCTGTTGAGATCCAGTTCGATGTAACCCACTCGTGCACCCAACTGATCTTCA
GCATCTTTTACTTTCACCAGCGTTTCTGGGTGAGCAAAAACAGGAAGGCAAAATGCCGCAAAAAAGGGAA
TAAGGGCGACACGGAAATGTTGAATACTCATACTCTTCCTTTTTCAATATTATTGAAGCATTTATCAGGG
TTATTGTCTCATGAGCGGATACATATTTGAATGTATTTAGAAAAATAAACAAATAGGGGTTCCGCGCACA
TTTCCCCGAAAAGTGCCACCTGACGTCGACGGATCGGGAGATCTCCCGATCCCCTATGGTGCACTCTCAG
TACAATCTGCTCTGATGCCGCATAGTTAAGCCAGTATCTGCTCCCTGCTTGTGTGTTGGAGGTCGCTGAG
TAGTGCGCGAGCAAAATTTAAGCTACAACAAGGCAAGGCTTGACCGACAATTGCATGAAGAATCTGCTTA
GGGTTAGGCGTTTTGCGCTGCTTCGCGATGTACGGGCCAGATATACGCGTTGACATTGATTATTGACTAG
TTATTAATAGTAATCAATTACGGGGTCATTAGTTCATAGCCCATATATGGAGTTCCGCGTTACATAACTT
ACGGTAAATGGCCCGCCTGGCTGACCGCCCAACGACCCCCGCCCATTGACGTCAATAATGACGTATGTTC
CCATAGTAACGCCAATAGGGACTTTCCATTGACGTCAATGGGTGGAGTATTTACGGTAAACTGCCCACTT
GGCAGTACATCAAGTGTATCATATGCCAAGTACGCCCCCTATTGACGTCAATGACGGTAAATGGCCCGCC
TGGCATTATGCCCAGTACATGACCTTATGGGACTTTCCTACTTGGCAGTACATCTACGTATTAGTCATCG
CTATTACCATGGTGATGCGGTTTTGGCAGTACATCAATGGGCGTGGATAGCGGTTTGACTCACGGGGATT
TCCAAGTCTCCACCCCATTGACGTCAATGGGAGTTTGTTTTGGCACCAAAATCAACGGGACTTTCCAAAA
TGTCGTAACAACTCCGCCCCATTGACGCAAATGGGCGGTAGGCGTGTACGGTGGGAGGTCTATATAAGCA
GCGCGTTTTGCCTGTACTGGGTCTCTCTGGTTAGACCAGATCTGAGCCTGGGAGCTCTCTGGCTAACTAG
GGAACCCACTGCTTAAGCCTCAATAAAGCTTGCCTTGAGTGCTTCAAGTAGTGTGTGCCCGTCTGTTGTG
TGACTCTGGTAACTAGAGATCCCTCAGACCCTTTTAGTCAGTGTGGAAAATCTCTAGCAGTGGCGCCCGA
ACAGGGACTTGAAAGCGAAAGGGAAACCAGAGGAGCTCTCTCGACGCAGGACTCGGCTTGCTGAAGCGCG
CACGGCAAGAGGCGAGGGGCGGCGACTGGTGAGTACGCCAAAAATTTTGACTAGCGGAGGCTAGAAGGAG
AGAGATGGGTGCGAGAGCGTCAGTATTAAGCGGGGGAGAATTAGATCGCGATGGGAAAAAATTCGGTTAA
GGCCAGGGGGAAAGAAAAAATATAAATTAAAACATATAGTATGGGCAAGCAGGGAGCTAGAACGATTCGC
AGTTAATCCTGGCCTGTTAGAAACATCAGAAGGCTGTAGACAAATACTGGGACAGCTACAACCATCCCTT
CAGACAGGATCAGAAGAACTTAGATCATTATATAATACAGTAGCAACCCTCTATTGTGTGCATCAAAGGA
TAGAGATAAAAGACACCAAGGAAGCTTTAGACAAGATAGAGGAAGAGCAAAACAAAAGTAAGACCACCGC
ACAGCAAGCGGCCGCTGATCTTCAGACCTGGAGGAGGAGATATGAGGGACAATTGGAGAAGTGAATTATA
TAAATATAAAGTAGTAAAAATTGAACCATTAGGAGTAGCACCCACCAAGGCAAAGAGAAGAGTGGTGCAG
AGAGAAAAAAGAGCAGTGGGAATAGGAGCTTTGTTCCTTGGGTTCTTGGGAGCAGCAGGAAGCACTATGG
GCGCAGCGTCAATGACGCTGACGGTACAGGCCAGACAATTATTGTCTGGTATAGTGCAGCAGCAGAACAA
TTTGCTGAGGGCTATTGAGGCGCAACAGCATCTGTTGCAACTCACAGTCTGGGGCATCAAGCAGCTCCAG
GCAAGAATCCTGGCTGTGGAAAGATACCTAAAGGATCAACAGCTCCTGGGGATTTGGGGTTGCTCTGGAA
AACTCATTTGCACCACTGCTGTGCCTTGGAATGCTAGTTGGAGTAATAAATCTCTGGAACAGATTTGGAA
TCACACGACCTGGATGGAGTGGGACAGAGAAATTAACAATTACACAAGCTTAATACACTCCTTAATTGAA
GAATCGCAAAACCAGCAAGAAAAGAATGAACAAGAATTATTGGAATTAGATAAATGGGCAAGTTTGTGGA
ATTGGTTTAACATAACAAATTGGCTGTGGTATATAAAATTATTCATAATGATAGTAGGAGGCTTGGTAGG
TTTAAGAATAGTTTTTGCTGTACTTTCTATAGTGAATAGAGTTAGGCAGGGATATTCACCATTATCGTTT
CAGACCCACCTCCCAACCCCGAGGGGACCCGACAGGCCCGAAGGAATAGAAGAAGAAGGTGGAGAGAGAG
ACAGAGACAGATCCATTCGATTAGTGAACGGATCGGCACTGCGTGCGCCAATTCTGCAGACAAATGGCAG
TATTCATCCACAATTTTAAAAGAAAAGGGGGGATTGGGGGGTACAGTGCAGGGGAAAGAATAGTAGACAT
AATAGCAACAGACATACAAACTAAAGAATTACAAAAACAAATTACAAAAATTCAAAATTTTCGGGTTTAT
TACAGGGACAGCAGAGATCCAGTTTGGTTAATTAAGGTACCGAGGGCCTATTTCCCATGATTCCTTCATA
TTTGCATATACGATACAAGGCTGTTAGAGAGATAATTAGAATTAATTTGACTGTAAACACAAAGATATTA
GTACAAAATACGTGACGTAGAAAGTAATAATTTCTTGGGTAGTTTGCAGTTTTAAAATTATGTTTTAAAA
TGGACTATCATATGCTTACCGTAACTTGAAAGTATTTCGATTTCTTGGCTTTATATATCTTGTGGAAAGG
ACGAAACACCGGAGACGGTTGTAAATGAGCACACAAAATACACATGCTAAAATATTATATTCTATGACCT
TTATAAAATCAACCAAAATCTTCTTTTTAATAACTTTAGTATCAATAATTAGAATTTTTATGTTCCTTTT
TGCAAACTTTTAATAAAAATGAGCAAAATAAAAAAACGCTAGTTTTAGTAACTCGCGTTGTTTTCTTCAC
CTTTAATAATAGCTACTCCACCACTTGTTCCTAAGCGGTCAGCTCCTGCTTCAATCATTTTTTGAGCATC
TTCAAATGTTCTAACTCCACCAGCTGCTTTAACTAAAGCATTGTCTTTAACAACTGACTTCATTAGTTTA
ACATCTTCAAATGTTGCACCTGATTTTGAAAATCCTGTTGATGTTTTAACAAATTCTAATCCAGCTTCAA
CAGCTATTTCACAAGCTTTCATGATTTCTTCTTTTGTTAATAAACAATTTTCCATAATACATTTAACAAC
ATGTGATCCAGCTGCTTTTTTTACAGCTTTCATGTCTTCTAAAACTAATTCATAATTTTTGTCTTTTAAT
GCACCAATATTTAATACCATATCAATTTCTGTTGCACCATCTTTAATTGCTTCAGAAACTTCGAATGCTT
TTGTAGCTGTTGTGCATGCACCTAGAGGAAAACCTACAACATTTGTTATTCCTACATTTGTGCCTTTTAA
TAATTCTTTACAATAGCTTGTTCAATATGAATTAACACAAACTGTTGCAAAATCAAATTCAATTGCTTCA
TCACATAATTGTTTAATTTCAGCTTTCGTAGCATCTTGTTTTAATAATGTGTGATCTATATATTTGTTTA
GTTTCATTTTTTCTCCTATATATTCATTTTTAATTTTAATTCTTTAATAATTTCGTCTACTTTAACTTTA
GCGTTTTGAACAGATTCACCAACACCTATAAAATAAATTTTTAGTTTAGGTTCAGTTCCACTTGGGCGAA
CAGCAAATCATGACTTATCTTCTAAATAAAATTTTAGTAAGTCTTGTCCTGGCATATTATACATTCCATC
GATGTAGTCTTCAACATTAACAACTTTAAGTCCAGCAATTTGAGTTAAGGGTGTTGCTCTCAATGATTTC
ATTAATGGTTCAATTTTTAATTTCTTTTCTTCTGGTTTAAAATTCAAGTTTAAAGTGAAAGTGTAATATG
CACCCATTTCTTTAAATAAATCTTCTAAATAGTCTACTAATGTTTTATTTTGTTTTTTATAAAATCAAGC
AGCCTCTGCTATTAATATAGAAGCTTGTATTCCATCTTTATCTCTAGCTGAGTCATCAATTACATATCCA
TAACTTTCTTCATAAGCAAAAACAAAATTTAATCCGTTATCTTCTTCTTTAGCAATTTCTCTACCCATTC
ATTTAAATCCAGTTAAAGTTTTTACAATATTAACTCCATATTTTTCATGAGCGATTCTATCACCCAAATC
ACTTGTTACAAAACTTGAATATAGAGCCGGATTTTTTGGAATGCTATTTAAGCGTTTTAGATTTGATAAT
TTTCAATCAATTAAAATTGGTCCTGTTTGATTTCCATCTAATCTTACAAAATGACCATCATGTTTTATTG
CCATTCCAAATCTGTCAGCATCTGGGTCATTCATAATAATAATA
Features (pLannotate 1.2.2; 38 found; start..end, strand, type, name):
    238..313     +  misc_RNA       gRNA scaffold: guide RNA scaffold for the Streptococcus pyogenes CRISPR/Cas9 system
    350..664     +  promoter       tight TRE promoter: Tet-responsive promoter PTight, consisting of seven tet operator sequences followed by the minimal CMV promoter
    696..1382    +  CDS            Apobec1: ABEC1_RAT - Experimental evidence at protein level: Swiss-Prot protein existence level 1. Catalytic component of the apolipoprotein B mRNA editing enzyme complex which is responsible for the postranscriptional editing of a CAA codon for Gln to a UAA codon for stop in the APOB mRNA. May also play a role in the epigenetic regulation of gene expression by participating in DNA demethylation. From Rattus norvegicus (Rat).
   1416..2012    +  CDS            YTHDF2 (fragment): YTHD2_HUMAN - Also known as HGRG8 From Homo sapiens (Human).
   2100..2816    +  CDS            EGFP: the original enhanced GFP (Yang et al., 1996) mammalian codon-optimized
   2827..3038    +  promoter       EF-1α core promoter: core promoter for human elongation factor EF-1α
   3060..3656    +  CDS            PuroR (fragment): puromycin N-acetyltransferase; pac from Streptomyces; confers resistance to puromycin
   3723..4420    +  CDS            rtTA3 (fragment): reverse tetracycline transactivator 3 activates expression from Tet-responsive promoters in the presence of doxycycline
   4350..4460    +  CDS            VP48: 3 tandem repeats of the minimal activation domain of herpes simplex virus VP16 (Cheng et al., 2013)
   4490..5078    +  misc_feature   WPRE: woodchuck hepatitis virus posttranscriptional regulatory element
   5129..5148    +  misc_feature   cPPT/CTS (fragment): central polypurine tract and central termination sequence of HIV-1
   5150..5383    +  LTR            3' LTR (ΔU3): self-inactivating 3' long terminal repeat (LTR) from HIV-1
   5415..5639    +  polyA_signal   bGH poly(A) signal: bovine growth hormone polyadenylation signal
   5643..5664    +  promoter       SV40 promoter (fragment): SV40 enhancer and early promoter
   5685..6113    +  rep_origin     f1 ori (sequence partly withheld): f1 bacteriophage origin of replication; arrow indicates direction of (+) strand synthesis
   6127..6456    +  promoter       SV40 promoter: SV40 enhancer and early promoter
   6504..6551    +  promoter       EM7 promoter: synthetic bacterial promoter&nbsp
   6570..6944    +  CDS            BleoR: antibiotic-binding protein; Sh ble from Streptoalloteichus hindustanus; confers resistance to bleomycin, phleomycin, and Zeocin™
   6954..7079    +  CDS            ble (fragment): BLE_KLEPN - Experimental evidence at protein level: Swiss-Prot protein existence level 1. Binding protein with a strong affinity to the bleomycin family of antibiotics. Binds to CL990; an antimitotic-antibiotic compound. From Klebsiella pneumoniae.
   7074..7195    +  polyA_signal   SV40 poly(A) signal: SV40 polyadenylation signal
   7266..7288    -  protein_bind   lac operator (fragment): The lac repressor binds to the lac operator to inhibit transcription in E. coli. This inhibition can be relieved by adding lactose or isopropyl-β-D-thiogalactopyranoside (IPTG). lac repressor encoded by lacI
   7292..7322    -  promoter       lac promoter: promoter for the E. coli lac operon
   7337..7358    -  protein_bind   CAP binding site: CAP binding activates transcription in the presence of cAMP. E. coli catabolite activator protein
   7371..7463    -  CDS            lacI (fragment): lac repressor; lacI; The lac repressor binds to the lac operator to inhibit transcription in E. coli. This inhibition can be relieved by adding lactose or isopropyl-β-D-thiogalactopyranoside (IPTG).
   7646..8234    -  rep_origin     ori: high-copy-number ColE1/pMB1/pBR322/pUC origin of replication
   8405..9265    -  CDS            AmpR: β-lactamase; bla; confers resistance to ampicillin, carbenicillin, and related antibiotics
   9266..9370    -  promoter       AmpR promoter: bla
   9429..9481    -  misc_feature   bom (fragment): basis of mobility region from pBR322
   9636..10015   +  enhancer       CMV enhancer: human cytomegalovirus immediate early enhancer
  10016..10215   +  promoter       CMV promoter: human cytomegalovirus (CMV) immediate early promoter
  10233..10413   +  LTR            5' LTR (truncated): truncated 5' long terminal repeat (LTR) from HIV-1
  10460..10585   +  misc_feature   HIV-1 Ψ: packaging signal of human immunodeficiency virus type 1
  10569..10932   +  CDS            HIV-1 gag (fragment): gag protein from human immunodeficiency virus 1; gag
  11078..11311   +  misc_feature   RRE: The Rev response element (RRE) of HIV-1 allows for Rev-dependent mRNA export from the nucleus to the cytoplasm.
  11688..11788   +  CDS            Rev (fragment): human immunodeficiency virus 1 (HIV-1) Rev protein; rev; enhances nuclear export of unspliced and incompletely spliced viral mRNAs
  11838..11955   +  misc_feature   cPPT/CTS: central polypurine tract and central termination sequence of HIV-1
  12006..12246   +  promoter       U6 promoter: RNA polymerase III promoter for human U6 snRNA
  12432..13091   -  CDS            deoC1: DEOC1_STAAN - Also known as dra. Experimental evidence at protein level: Swiss-Prot protein existence level 1. Catalyzes a reversible aldol reaction between acetaldehyde and D-glyceraldehyde 3-phosphate to generate 2-deoxy-D-ribose 5- phosphate. From Staphylococcus aureus (strain N315).
