[The description below was written by a language model from this plasmid's Addgene catalogue record and pLannotate feature annotations shown in this document.]
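Description:
TLCV2-APOBEC1-YTH is a 13.9 kb third-generation-style, self-inactivating HIV-1 lentiviral vector for doxycycline-inducible expression of the APOBEC1-YTH fusion in mammalian cells. It is built on a lentiCRISPR v2-derived backbone. In bacteria it is maintained through a high-copy ColE1/pUC origin with ampicillin resistance. An f1 origin and an SV40/EM7-driven bleomycin (Zeocin) resistance cassette lie outside the viral region. The viral genome is transcribed from a CMV enhancer/promoter fused to a truncated 5' LTR. It carries the Ψ packaging signal, a partial gag sequence, the RRE for Rev-dependent export, the cPPT/CTS, a WPRE and a ΔU3 3' LTR followed by a bGH polyadenylation signal.

The payload is a tight TRE promoter (seven tet operators upstream of a minimal CMV promoter) driving rat APOBEC1, a cytidine deaminase, fused to a fragment of human YTHDF2. By the construct name, this fragment is the m6A-binding YTH domain. The record lists a C-terminal HA tag on the insert, followed by T2A and EGFP, so induced cells co-express a separate fluorescent marker. Downstream, an EF-1α core promoter constitutively drives puromycin resistance together with the rtTA3 reverse Tet transactivator, making this an all-in-one Tet-On system with puromycin selection of transduced cells. The U6 promoter and S. pyogenes gRNA scaffold of the parental CRISPR vector remain. The sequence between them, which pLannotate annotates as a bacterial deoC1-like sequence, is probably the uncloned filler, and no guide is recorded. The associated publication applies this fusion to DART-seq-type mapping of m6A, including in single cells, where RNA editing by the fusion marks methylated transcripts.
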