Addgene plasmid #178949: TLCV2-APOBEC1-YTH
Purpose: Lentiviral vector for dox-inducible expression of APOBEC1-YTH in mammalian cells
Depositing lab: Kate Meyer. Depositing organization: Duke University. Publication: scDART-seq reveals distinct m(6)A signatures and mRNA methylation heterogeneity in single cells. Tegowski M, Flamand MN, Meyer KD. Mol Cell. 2022 Feb 17;82(4):868-878.e10. doi: 10.1016/j.molcel.2021.12.038. Epub 2022 Jan 25. PubMed 35081365.
Backbone
  Vector backbone: lentiCRISPR v2
  Backbone manufacturer: Feng Zhang lab
  Backbone size w/o insert (bp): 11777
  Total vector size (bp): 13898
  Vector type: Mammalian Expression, Lentiviral, Synthetic Biology ; Inducible
  Selectable markers: Puromycin
Growth in bacteria
  Bacterial resistance: Ampicillin, 100 μg/mL
  Growth temperature: 30°C
  Growth strain: NEB Stable
  Copy number: Unknown
Gene/Insert
  Gene/Insert name: APOBEC1-YTH-T2A-GFP
  Species: H. sapiens (human), R. norvegicus (rat)
  Insert size (bp): 2121
  Promoter: tight TRE
  Tag / fusion protein: HA (C terminal on insert)
  Cloning method: Gibson Cloning
  Sequencing primers: 5′ LNCX
Resource information
  A portion of this plasmid was derived from a plasmid made by: APOBEC1-YTH was cloned from Addgene 131636, made by Kate Meyer
Terms and licenses: Academic/Nonprofit Terms; Industry Terms: Not Available to Industry
How to cite: TLCV2-APOBEC1-YTH was a gift from Kate Meyer (Addgene plasmid # 178949 ; http://n2t.net/addgene:178949 ; RRID:Addgene_178949)
